>Addgene plasmid #60195 | DYSF-Exon43-del | depositor full sequence | sequence record 96276 | DYSF-Exon43-del sequence 8518 bps
TCGCGCGTTTCGGTGATGACGGTGAAAACCTCTGACACATGCAGCTCCCGGAGACGGTCACAGCTTGTCT
GTAAGCGGATGCCGGGAGCAGACAAGCCCGTCAGGGCGCGTCAGCGGGTGTTGGCGGGTGTCGGGGCTGG
CTTAACTATGCGGCATCAGAGCAGATTGTACTGAGAGTGCACGAATTCGATATCGTTAACGGTACCACTA
GTACGCGTATGCTGAGGGTCTTCATCCTCTATGCCGAGAACGTCCACACACCCGACACCGACATCAGCGA
TGCCTACTGCTCCGCGGTGTTTGCAGGGGTGAAGAAGAGAACCAAAGTCATCAAGAACAGCGTGAACCCT
GTATGGAATGAGGGATTTGAATGGGACCTCAAGGGCATCCCCCTGGACCAGGGCTCTGAGCTTCATGTGG
TGGTCAAAGACCATGAGACGATGGGGAGGAACAGGTTCCTGGGGGAAGCCAAGGTCCCACTCCGAGAGGT
CCTCGCCACCCCTAGTCTGTCCGCCAGCTTCAATGCCCCCCTGCTGGACACCAAGAAGCAGCCCACAGGG
GCCTCGCTGGTCCTGCAGGTGTCCTACACACCGCTGCCTGGAGCTGTGCCCCTGTTCCCGCCCCCTACTC
CTCTGGAGCCCTCCCCGACTCTGCCTGACCTGGATGTAGTGGCAGACACAGGAGGAGAGGAAGACACAGA
GGACCAGGGACTCACTGGAGATGAGGCGGAGCCATTCCTGGATCAAAGCGGAGGCCCGGGGGCTCCCACC
ACCCCAAGGAAACTACCTTCACGTCCTCCGCCCCACTACCCCGGGATCAAAAGAAAGCGAAGTGCGCCTA
CATCTAGAAAGCTGCTGTCAGACAAACCGCAGGATTTCCAGATCAGGGTCCAGGTGATCGAGGGGCGCCA
GCTGCCGGGGGTGAACATCAAGCCTGTGGTCAAGGTTACCGCTGCAGGGCAGACCAAGCGGACGCGGATC
CACAAGGGAAACAGCCCACTCTTCAATGAGACTCTTTTCTTCAACTTGTTTGACTCTCCTGGGGAGCTGT
TTGATGAGCCCATCTTTATCACGGTGGTAGACTCTCGTTCTCTCAGGACAGATGCTCTCCTCGGGGAGTT
CCGGATGGACGTGGGCACCATTTACAGAGAGCCCCGGCACGCCTATCTCAGGAAGTGGCTGCTGCTCTCA
GACCCTGATGACTTCTCTGCTGGGGCCAGAGGCTACCTGAAAACAAGCCTTTGTGTGCTGGGGCCTGGGG
ACGAAGCGCCTCTGGAGAGAAAAGACCCCTCTGAAGACAAGGAGGACATTGAAAGCAACCTGCTCCGGCC
CACAGGCGTAGCCCTGCGAGGAGCCCACTTCTGCCTGAAGGTCTTCCGGGCCGAGGACTTGCCGCAGATG
GACGATGCCGTGATGGACAACGTGAAACAGATCTTTGGCTTCGAGAGTAACAAGAAGAACTTGGTGGACC
CCTTTGTGGAGGTCAGCTTTGCGGGGAAAATGCTGTGCAGCAAGATCTTGGAGAAGACGGCCAACCCTCA
GTGGAACCAGAACATCACACTGCCTGCCATGTTTCCCTCCATGTGCGAAAAAATGAGGATTCGTATCATA
GACTGGGACCGCCTGACTCACAATGACATCGTGGCTACCACCTACCTGAGTATGTCGAAAATCTCTGCCC
CTGGAGGAGAAATAGAAGAGGAGCCTGCAGGTGCTGTCAAGCCTTCGAAAGCCTCAGACTTGGATGACTA
CCTGGGCTTCCTCCCCACTTTTGGGCCCTGCTACATCAACCTCTATGGCAGTCCCAGAGAGTTCACAGGC
TTCCCAGACCCCTACACAGAGCTCAACACAGGCAAGGGGGAAGGTGTGGCTTATCGTGGCCGGCTTCTGC
TCTCCCTGGAGACCAAGCTGGTGGAGCACAGTGAACAGAAGGTGGAGGACCTTCCTGCGGATGACATCCT
CCGGGTGGAGAAGTACCTTAGGAGGCGCAAGTACTCCCTGTTTGCGGCCTTCTACTCAGCCACCATGCTG
CAGGATGTGGATGATGCCATCCAGTTTGAGGTCAGCATCGGGAACTACGGGAACAAGTTCGACATGACCT
GCCTGCCGCTGGCCTCCACCACTCAGTACAGCCGTGCAGTCTTTGACGGGTGCCACTACTACTACCTACC
CTGGGGTAACGTGAAACCTGTGGTGGTGCTGTCATCCTACTGGGAGGACATCAGCCATAGAATCGAGACT
CAGAACCAGCTGCTTGGGATTGCTGACCGGCTGGAAGCTGGCCTGGAGCAGGTCCACCTGGCCCTGAAGG
CGCAGTGCTCCACGGAGGACGTGGACTCGCTGGTGGCTCAGCTGACGGATGAGCTCATCGCAGGCTGCAG
CCAGCCTCTGGGTGACATCCATGAGACACCCTCTGCCACCCACCTGGACCAGTACCTGTACCAGCTGCGC
ACCCATCACCTGAGCCAAATCACTGAGGCTGCCCTGGCCCTGAAGCTCGGCCACAGTGAGCTCCCTGCAG
CTCTGGAGCAGGCGGAGGACTGGCTCCTGCGTCTGCGTGCCCTGGCAGAGGAGCCCCAGAACAGCCTGCC
GGACATCGTCATCTGGATGCTGCAGGGAGACAAGCGTGTGGCATACCAGCGGGTGCCCGCCCACCAAGTC
CTCTTCTCCCGGCGGGGTGCCAACTACTGTGGCAAGAATTGTGGGAAGCTACAGACAATCTTTCTGAAAT
ATCCGATGGAGAAGGTGCCTGGCGCCCGGATGCCAGTGCAGATACGGGTCAAGCTGTGGTTTGGGCTCTC
TGTGGATGAGAAGGAGTTCAACCAGTTTGCTGAGGGGAAGCTGTCTGTCTTTGCTGAAACCTATGAGAAC
GAGACTAAGTTGGCCCTTGTTGGGAACTGGGGCACAACGGGCCTCACCTACCCCAAGTTTTCTGACGTCA
CGGGCAAGATCAAGCTACCCAAGGACAGCTTCCGCCCCTCGGCCGGCTGGACCTGGGCTGGAGATTGGTT
CGTGTGTCCGGAGAAGACTCTGCTCCATGACATGGACGCCGGTCACCTGAGCTTCGTGGAAGAGGTGTTT
GAGAACCAGACCCGGCTTCCCGGAGGCCAGTGGATCTACATGAGTGACAACTACACCGATGTGAACGGGG
AGAAGGTGCTTCCCAAGGATGACATTGAGTGCCCACTGGGCTGGAAGTGGGAAGATGAGGAATGGTCCAC
AGACCTCAACCGGGCTGTCGATGAGCAAGGCTGGGAGTATAGCATCACCATCCCCCCGGAGCGGAAGCCG
AAGCACTGGGTCCCTGCTGAGAAGATGTACTACACACACCGACGGCGGCGCTGGGTGCGCCTGCGCAGGA
GGGATCTCAGCCAAATGGAAGCACTGAAAAGGCACAGGCAGGCGGAGGCGGAGGGCGAGGGCTGGGAGTA
CGCCTCTCTTTTTGGCTGGAAGTTCCACCTCGAGTACCGCAAGACAGATGCCTTCCGCCGCCGCCGCTGG
CGCCGTCGCATGGAGCCACTGGAGAAGACGGGGCCTGCAGCTGTGTTTGCCCTTGAGGGGGCCCTGGGCG
GCGTGATGGATGACAAGAGTGAAGATTCCATGTCCGTCTCCACCTTGAGCTTCGGTGTGAACAGACCCAC
GATTTCCTGCATATTCGACTATGGGAACCGCTACCATCTACGCTGCTACATGTACCAGGCCCGGGACCTG
GCTGCGATGGACAAGGACTCTTTTTCTGATCCCTATGCCATCGTCTCCTTCCTGCACCAGAGCCAGAAGA
CGGTGGTGGTGAAGAACACCCTTAACCCCACCTGGGACCAGACGCTCATCTTCTACGAGATCGAGATCTT
TGGCGAGCCGGCCACAGTTGCTGAGCAACCGCCCAGCATTGTGGTGGAGCTGTACGACCATGACACTTAT
GGTGCAGACGAGTTTATGGGTCGCTGCATCTGTCAACCGAGTCTGGAACGGATGCCACGGCTGGCCTGGT
TCCCACTGACGAGGGGCAGCCAGCCGTCGGGGGAGCTGCTGGCCTCTTTTGAGCTCATCCAGAGAGAGAA
GCCGGCCATCCACCATATTCCTGGTTTTGAGGTGCAGGAGACATCAAGGATCCTGGATGAGTCTGAGGAC
ACAGACCTGCCCTACCCACCACCCCAGAGGGAGGCCAACATCTACATGGTTCCTCAGAACATCAAGCCAG
CGCTCCAGCGTACCGCCATCGAGATCCTGGCATGGGGCCTGCGGAACATGAAGAGTTACCAGCTGGCCAA
CATCTCCTCCCCCAGCCTCGTGGTAGAGTGTGGGGGCCAGACGGTGCAGTCCTGTGTCATCAGGAACCTC
CGGAAGAACCCCAACTTTGACATCTGCACCCTCTTCATGGAAGTGATGCTGCCCAGGGAGGAGCTCTACT
GCCCCCCCATCACCGTCAAGGTCATCGATAACCGCCAGTTTGGCCGCCGGCCTGTGGTGGGCCAGTGTAC
CATCCGCTCCCTGGAGAGCTTCCTGTGTGACCCCTACTCGGCGGAGAGTCCATCCCCACAGGGTGGCCCA
GACGATGTGAGCCTACTCAGTCCTGGGGAAGACGTGCTCATCGACATTGATGACAAGGAGCCCCTCATCC
CCATCCAGGAGGAAGAGTTCATCGATTGGTGGAGCAAATTCTTTGCCTCCATAGGGGAGAGGGAAAAGTG
CGGCTCCTACCTGGAGAAGGATTTTGACACCCTGAAGGTCTATGACACACAGCTGGAGAATGTGGAGGCC
TTTGAGGGCCTGTCTGACTTTTGTAACACCTTCAAGCTGTACCGGGGCAAGACGCAGGAGGAGACAGAAG
ATCCATCTGTGATTGGTGAATTTAAGTGTGATCCTTACATCAAGATCTCCATAGGGAAGAAATCAGTGAG
TGACCAGGATAACTACATCCCCTGCACGCTGGAGCCCGTATTTGGAAAGATGTTCGAGCTGACCTGCACT
CTGCCTCTGGAGAAGGACCTAAAGATCACTCTCTATGACTATGACCTCCTCTCCAAGGACGAAAAGATCG
GTGAGACGGTCGTCGACCTGGAGAACAGGCTGCTGTCCAAGTTTGGGGCTCGCTGTGGACTCCCACAGAC
CTACTGTGTCTCTGGACCGAACCAGTGGCGGGACCAGCTCCGCCCCTCCCAGCTCCTCCACCTCTTCTGC
CAGCAGCATAGAGTCAAGGCACCTGTGTACCGGACAGACCGTGTAATGTTTCAGGATAAAGAATATTCCA
TTGAAGAGATAGAGGCTGGCAGGATCCCAAACCCACACCTGGGCCCAGTGGAGGAGCGTCTGGCTCTGCA
TGTGCTTCAGCAGCAGGGCCTGGTCCCGGAGCACGTGGAGTCACGGCCCCTCTACAGCCCCCTGCAGCCA
GACATCGAGCAGGGGAAGCTGCAGATGTGGGTCGACCTATTTCCGAAGGCCCTGGGGCGGCCTGGACCTC
CCTTCAACATCACCCCACGGAGAGCCAGAAGGTTTTTCCTGCGTTGTATTATCTGGAATACCAGAGATGT
GATCCTGGATGACCTGAGCCTCACGGGGGAGAAGATGAGCGACATTTATGTGAAAGGTTGGATGATTGGC
TTTGAAGAACACAAGCAAAAGACAGACGTGCATTATCGTTCCCTGGGAGGTGAAGGCAACTTCAACTGGA
GGTTCATTTTCCCCTTCGACTACCTGCCAGCTGAGCAAGTCTGTACCATTGCCAAGAAGGATGCCTTCTG
GAGGCTGGACAAGACTGAGAGCAAAATCCCAGCACGAGTGGTGTTCCAGATCTGGGACAATGACAAGTTC
TCCTTTGATGATTTTCTGGGCTCCCTGCAGCTCGATCTCAACCGCATGCCCAAGCCAGCCAAGACAGCCA
AGAAGTGCTCCTTGGACCAGCTGGATGATGCTTTCCACCCAGAATGGTTTGTGTCCCTTTTTGAGCAGAA
AACAGTGAAGGGCTGGTGGCCCTGTGTAGCAGAAGAGGGTGAGAAGAAAATACTGGCGGGCAAGCTGGAA
ATGACCTTGGAGATTGTAGCAGAGAGTGAGCATGAGGAGCGGCCTGCTGGCCAGGGCCGGGATGAGCCCA
ACATGAACCCTAAGCTTGAGGACCCAAGGCGCCCCGACACCTCCTTCCTGTGGTTTACCTCCCCATACAA
GACCATGAAGTTCATCCTGTGGCGGCGTTTCCGGTGGGCCATCATCCTCTTCATCATCCTCTTCATCCTG
CTGCTGTTCCTGGCCATCTTCATCTACGCCTTCCCGAACTATGCTGCCATGAAGCTGGTGAAGCCCTTCA
GCTGATGATCACCATGGCATATGGCTAGCGCGGCCGCCATGGTCATAGCTGTTTCCTGTGTGAAATTGTT
ATCCGCTCACAATTCCACACAACATACGAGCCGGAAGCATAAAGTGTAAAGCCTGGGGTGCCTAATGAGT
GAGCTAACTCACATTAATTGCGTTGCGCTCACTGCCCGCTTTCCAGTCGGGAAACCTGTCGTGCCAGCTG
CATTAATGAATCGGCCAACGCGCGGGGAGAGGCGGTTTGCGTATTGGGCGCTCTTCCGCTTCCTCGCTCA
CTGACTCGCTGCGCTCGGTCGTTCGGCTGCGGCGAGCGGTATCAGCTCACTCAAAGGCGGTAATACGGTT
ATCCACAGAATCAGGGGATAACGCAGGAAAGAACATGTGAGCAAAAGGCCAGCAAAAGGCCAGGAACCGT
AAAAAGGCCGCGTTGCTGGCGTTTTTCCATAGGCTCCGCCCCCCTGACGAGCATCACAAAAATCGACGCT
CAAGTCAGAGGTGGCGAAACCCGACAGGACTATAAAGATACCAGGCGTTTCCCCCTGGAAGCTCCCTCGT
GCGCTCTCCTGTTCCGACCCTGCCGCTTACCGGATACCTGTCCGCCTTTCTCCCTTCGGGAAGCGTGGCG
CTTTCTCATAGCTCACGCTGTAGGTATCTCAGTTCGGTGTAGGTCGTTCGCTCCAAGCTGGGCTGTGTGC
ACGAACCCCCCGTTCAGCCCGACCGCTGCGCCTTATCCGGTAACTATCGTCTTGAGTCCAACCCGGTAAG
ACACGACTTATCGCCACTGGCAGCAGCCACTGGTAACAGGATTAGCAGAGCGAGGTATGTAGGCGGTGCT
ACAGAGTTCTTGAAGTGGTGGCCTAACTACGGCTACACTAGAAGAACAGTATTTGGTATCTGCGCTCTGC
TGAAGCCAGTTACCTTCGGAAAAAGAGTTGGTAGCTCTTGATCCGGCAAACAAACCACCGCTGGTAGCGG
TGGTTTTTTTGTTTGCAAGCAGCAGATTACGCGCAGAAAAAAAGGATCTCAAGAAGATCCTTTGATCTTT
TCTACGGGGTCTGACGCTCAGTGGAACGAAAACTCACGTTAAGGGATTTTGGTCATGAGATTATCAAAAA
GGATCTTCACCTAGATCCTTTTAAATTAAAAATGAAGTTTTAAATCAATCTAAAGTATATATGAGTAAAC
TTGGTCTGACAGTTAGAAAAACTCATCGAGCATCAAATGAAACTGCAATTTATTCATATCAGGATTATCA
ATACCATATTTTTGAAAAAGCCGTTTCTGTAATGAAGGAGAAAACTCACCGAGGCAGTTCCATAGGATGG
CAAGATCCTGGTATCGGTCTGCGATTCCGACTCGTCCAACATCAATACAACCTATTAATTTCCCCTCGTC
AAAAATAAGGTTATCAAGTGAGAAATCACCATGAGTGACGACTGAATCCGGTGAGAATGGCAAAAGTTTA
TGCATTTCTTTCCAGACTTGTTCAACAGGCCAGCCATTACGCTCGTCATCAAAATCACTCGCATCAACCA
AACCGTTATTCATTCGTGATTGCGCCTGAGCGAGACGAAATACGCGATCGCTGTTAAAAGGACAATTACA
AACAGGAATCGAATGCAACCGGCGCAGGAACACTGCCAGCGCATCAACAATATTTTCACCTGAATCAGGA
TATTCTTCTAATACCTGGAATGCTGTTTTCCCAGGGATCGCAGTGGTGAGTAACCATGCATCATCAGGAG
TACGGATAAAATGCTTGATGGTCGGAAGAGGCATAAATTCCGTCAGCCAGTTTAGTCTGACCATCTCATC
TGTAACATCATTGGCAACGCTACCTTTGCCATGTTTCAGAAACAACTCTGGCGCATCGGGCTTCCCATAC
AATCGATAGATTGTCGCACCTGATTGCCCGACATTATCGCGAGCCCATTTATACCCATATAAATCAGCAT
CCATGTTGGAATTTAATCGCGGCCTAGAGCAAGACGTTTCCCGTTGAATATGGCTCATACTCTTCCTTTT
TCAATATTATTGAAGCATTTATCAGGGTTATTGTCTCATGAGCGGATACATATTTGAATGTATTTAGAAA
AATAAACAAATAGGGGTTCCGCGCACATTTCCCCGAAAAGTGCCACCTGACGTCTAAGAAACCATTATTA
TCATGACATTAACCTATAAAAATAGGCGTATCACGAGGCCCTTTCGTC
Features (pLannotate 1.2.2; 10 found; start..end, strand, type, name):
    137..182     +  misc_feature   bom (fragment): basis of mobility region from pBR322
    219..6302    +  CDS            DYSF: DYSF_HUMAN - Also known as FER1L1. Experimental evidence at protein level: Swiss-Prot protein existence level 1. Key calcium ion sensor involved in the Ca(2+)-triggered synaptic vesicle-plasma membrane fusion. Plays a role in the sarcolemma repair mechanism of both skeletal muscle and cardiomyocytes that permits rapid resealing of membranes disrupted by mechanical stress (By similarity). From Homo sapiens (Human).
   6366..6382    -  protein_bind   lac operator: The lac repressor binds to the lac operator to inhibit transcription in E. coli. This inhibition can be relieved by adding lactose or isopropyl-β-D-thiogalactopyranoside (IPTG). lac repressor encoded by lacI
   6390..6420    -  promoter       lac promoter: promoter for the E. coli lac operon
   6435..6456    -  protein_bind   CAP binding site: CAP binding activates transcription in the presence of cAMP. E. coli catabolite activator protein
   6469..6561    -  CDS            lacI (fragment): lac repressor; lacI; The lac repressor binds to the lac operator to inhibit transcription in E. coli. This inhibition can be relieved by adding lactose or isopropyl-β-D-thiogalactopyranoside (IPTG).
   6744..7332    -  rep_origin     ori: high-copy-number ColE1/pMB1/pBR322/pUC origin of replication
   7503..8318    -  CDS            KanR: aminoglycoside phosphotransferase; aph(3')-Ia; confers resistance to kanamycin in bacteria or G418 (Geneticin®) in eukaryotes
   8319..8423    -  promoter       AmpR promoter: bla
   8518..35      +  CDS            rop (fragment) (across the origin): Rop protein, which maintains plasmids at low copy number; rop
