[The description below was written by a language model from this plasmid's Addgene catalogue record and pLannotate feature annotations shown in this document.]
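Description:
DYSF-Exon43-del is a bacterial cloning plasmid built on the pUC57-Kan backbone that carries a synthetic human dysferlin (DYSF, also known as FER1L1) coding sequence from which exon 43 has been removed. The whole construct is about 8.5 kb, of which roughly 6.2 kb is insert. It is propagated in E. coli through a high-copy ColE1/pUC-type origin of replication and selected with kanamycin, conferred by an aminoglycoside phosphotransferase gene (aph(3')-Ia) that the annotation places downstream of the bla (AmpR) promoter. Short remnants of bom, rop and lacI are also detected; these are backbone fragments rather than functional elements.

The dysferlin open reading frame occupies most of the plasmid on the forward strand. According to the record, the exon 43 deletion preserves the reading frame, so the sequence encodes an internally shortened protein rather than a truncated one. Dysferlin is a calcium-sensing membrane protein involved in resealing the sarcolemma of skeletal and cardiac muscle after mechanical damage, and the gene's aliases (LGMD2B/LGMDR2, MMD1) reflect its association with limb-girdle muscular dystrophy and Miyoshi myopathy. The only promoter near the insert is the backbone's lac promoter with its operator and CAP site, which lies downstream of the coding sequence and points back toward it on the opposite strand. No eukaryotic promoter, polyadenylation signal, tag or reporter is annotated. The plasmid therefore serves as a storage and source clone, from which the exon-deleted cDNA would be subcloned into an expression vector. The record does not state a specific application, though an in-frame exon-deleted variant would suit testing whether dysferlin lacking that exon retains function.
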