Addgene plasmid #60195: DYSF-Exon43-del
Purpose: Plasmid contains human dysferlin with exon 43 deleted. Deletion maintains the open reading frame.
Depositing lab: Jain Foundation.
Backbone
  Vector backbone: pUC57-Kan
  Backbone size w/o insert (bp): 2363
  Total vector size (bp): 8518
  Vector type: cloning vector
Growth in bacteria
  Bacterial resistance: Kanamycin, 50 μg/mL
  Growth temperature: 37°C
  Growth strain: Top10
  Copy number: Unknown
Gene/Insert
  Gene/Insert name: Dysferlin (alt name: DYSF)
  Species: H. sapiens (human)
  Insert size (bp): 6155
  Mutation: Exon 43 has been deleted
  Entrez Gene: DYSF (a.k.a. FER1L1, LGMD2B, LGMDR2, MMD1)
  Cloning method: Unknown
  Sequencing primers: 5′ gagcagattgtactgagagtgcacg; 3′ M13pUC-rev
Resource information
  A portion of this plasmid was derived from a plasmid made by: The human dysferlin insert was synthesized by Genewiz
Terms and licenses: Academic/Nonprofit Terms; Industry Terms: Not Available to Industry
How to cite: DYSF-Exon43-del was a gift from Jain Foundation (Addgene plasmid # 60195 ; http://n2t.net/addgene:60195 ; RRID:Addgene_60195)
