>Addgene plasmid #60195 | DYSF-Exon43-del | addgene partial sequence | sequence record 98307 | pRSII-F1 5'-CGGCATCAGAGCAGATTGTAC-3'
ACGGTACCACTAGTACGCGTATGCTGAGGGTCTTCATCCTCTATGCCGAGAACGTCCACACACCCGACAC
CGACATCAGCGATGCCTACTGCTCCGCGGTGTTTGCAGGGGTGAAGAAGAGAACCAAAGTCATCAAGAAC
AGCGTGAACCCTGTATGGAATGAGGGATTTGAATGGGACCTCAAGGGCATCCCCCTGGACCAGGGCTCTG
AGCTTCATGTGGTGGTCAAAGACCATGAGACGATGGGGAGGAACAGGTTCCTGGGGGAAGCCAAGGTCCC
ACTCCGAGAGGTCCTCGCCACCCCTAGTCTGTCCGCCAGCTTCAATGCCCCCCTGCTGGACACCAAGAAG
CAGCCCACAGGGGCCTCGCTGGTCCTGCAGGTGTCCTACACACCGCTGCCTGGAGCTGTGCCCCTGTTCC
CGCCCCCTACTCCTCTGGAGCCCTCCCCGACTCTGCCTGACCTGGATGTAGTGGCAGACACAGGAGGAGA
GGAAGACACAGAGGACCAGGGACTCACTGGAGATGAGGCGGAGCCATTCCTGGATCAAAGCGGAGGCCCG
GGGGCTCCCACCACCCCAAGGAAACTACCTTCACGTCCTCCGCCCCACTACCCCGGGATCAAAAGAAAGC
GAAGTGCGCCTACATCTAGAAAGCTGCTGTCAGACAA
