>Addgene plasmid #60195 | DYSF-Exon43-del | addgene partial sequence | sequence record 98693 | M13pUC-Rev 5'-AGCGGATAACAATTTCACACAGG-3'
GCCATATGCCATGGTGATCATCAGCTGAAGGGCTTCACCAGCTTCATGGCAGCATAGTTCGGGAAGGCGT
AGATGAAGATGGCCAGGAACAGCAGCAGGATGAAGAGGATGATGAAGAGGATGATGGCCCACCGGAAACG
CCGCCACAGGATGAACTTCATGGTCTTGTATGGGGAGGTAAACCACAGGAAGGAGGTGTCGGGGCGCCTT
GGGTCCTCAAGCTTAGGGTTCATGTTGGGCTCATCCCGGCCCTGGCCAGCAGGCCGCTCCTCATGCTCAC
TCTCTGCTACAATCTCCAAGGTCATTTCCAGCTTGCCCGCCAGTATTTTCTTCTCACCCTCTTCTGCTAC
ACAGGGCCACCAGCCCTTCACTGTTTTCTGCTCAAAAAGGGACACAAACCATTCTGGGTGGAAAGCATCA
TCCAGCTGGTCCAAGGAGCACTTCTTGGCTGTCTTGGCTGGCTTGGGCATGCGGTTGAGATCGAGCTGCA
GGGAGCCCAGAAAATCATCAAAGGAGAACTTGTCATTGTCCCAGATCTGGAACACCACTCGTGCTGGGAT
TTTGCTCTCAGTCTTGTCCAGCCTCCAGAAGGCATCCTTCTTGGCAATGGTACAGACTTGCTCAGCTGGC
AGGTAGTCGAAGGGGAAAATGAACCTCCAGTTGAAGTTGCCTTCACCTCCCAGGGAACGATAATGCACGT
CTGTCTTTTGCTTGTGTTCTTCAAAGCCAATCATCCAACCTTTCACATAAATGTCGCTCATCTTCTCCCC
CGTGAGGCTCAGGTCATCCAGGATCACATCTCTGGTATTCCAGATAATACAACGCAGGAA
